Addgene plasmid #51863: F2R-bio-His
Purpose: Expresses full-length Proteinase-activated receptor 1 precursor ectodomain in mammalian cells. C-terminal rat Cd4d3+4 tag, biotinylation sequence and His tag.
Depositing lab: Gavin Wright. Depositing organization: Wellcome Sanger Institute. Publication: A human platelet receptor protein microarray identifies FcepsilonR1alpha as an activating PEAR1 ligand. Sun Y, Vandenbriele C, Kauskot A, Verhamme P, Hoylaerts MF, Wright GJ. Mol Cell Proteomics. 2015 Feb 23. pii: mcp.M114.046946. 10.1074/mcp.M114.046946 PubMed 25713122.
Backbone
  Vector backbone: pTT3
  Backbone manufacturer: Yves Durocher, NRC
  Backbone size w/o insert (bp): 6618
  Total vector size (bp): 6956
  Modifications to backbone: Rat CD4 d3+4, enzymatic biotinylation sequence, linker and His tag (CD4d3+4-BioLHis).
  Vector type: Mammalian Expression
Growth in bacteria
  Bacterial resistance: Ampicillin, 100 μg/mL
  Growth temperature: 37°C
  Growth strain: Top10
  Copy number: High Copy
Gene/Insert
  Gene/Insert name: F2R (alt name: Proteinase-activated receptor 1 precursor)
  Species: H. sapiens (human)
  Insert size (bp): 338
  Entrez Gene: F2R (a.k.a. CF2R, HTR, PAR-1, PAR1, TR)
  Promoter: CMV
  Tag / fusion protein: rat CD4 d3+4 (C terminal on backbone); enzymatic biotinylation sequence (C terminal on backbone); His tag (C terminal on backbone)
  Cloning method: Restriction Enzyme; 5′ cloning site NotI (not destroyed); 3′ cloning site AscI (not destroyed)
  Sequencing primers: 5′ CMV-fwd
Resource information
  A portion of this plasmid was derived from a plasmid made by: Insert was chemically synthesised.
Terms and licenses: Academic/Nonprofit Terms; Industry Terms: Not Available to Industry
Depositor comments: Article ref 95
How to cite: F2R-bio-His was a gift from Gavin Wright (Addgene plasmid # 51863 ; http://n2t.net/addgene:51863 ; RRID:Addgene_51863)
