[The description below was written by a language model from this plasmid's Addgene catalogue record and pLannotate feature annotations shown in this document.]
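Description:
F2R-bio-His is a mammalian expression plasmid built on the pTT3 backbone for producing the extracellular N-terminal region (ectodomain) of human proteinase-activated receptor 1 (F2R, also called PAR1, the thrombin receptor) as a soluble, tagged recombinant protein. It is maintained in E. coli through a high-copy ColE1/pUC-type origin with ampicillin selection from the β-lactamase gene. The backbone also carries a fragment of the Epstein-Barr virus oriP, which allows episomal retention in EBNA1-expressing mammalian cell lines during transient expression. No mammalian selection marker appears in the record.

The chemically synthesised F2R insert of about 340 bp sits between preserved NotI and AscI sites, downstream of the CMV immediate early enhancer and promoter. Between the promoter and the insert, the annotation shows adenovirus-derived leader, splice and intron sequences; the hit to adenoviral terminal protein on the opposite strand most likely reflects this leader region rather than a functional gene. A short match to a mouse immunoglobulin heavy chain signal sequence lies just upstream of the F2R segment, though the record does not say whether secretion relies on it or on the receptor's own signal peptide. The ectodomain is fused in frame at its C terminus to rat CD4 domains 3 and 4, followed by an enzymatic biotinylation sequence, a linker and a His tag, and the transcript ends at a rabbit β-globin polyadenylation signal. The biotinylation and His tags are stated in the catalogue fields but are not separately annotated in the feature table.

This tag arrangement permits His-based purification and oriented capture of biotinylated protein on streptavidin surfaces. The associated publication used such ectodomains in a human platelet receptor protein microarray to screen for extracellular receptor-ligand interactions.
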