Features (pLannotate 1.2.2; 19 found; start..end, strand, type, name):
    713..768     +  polyA_signal   β-globin poly(A) signal: rabbit β-globin polyadenylation signal (Gil and Proudfoot, 1987)
   1282..2963    -  rep_origin     oriP (fragment): Epstein-Barr virus oriP replication origin (Yates et al., 2000)
   3090..3194    +  promoter       AmpR promoter: bla
   3195..4055    +  CDS            AmpR: β-lactamase; bla; confers resistance to ampicillin, carbenicillin, and related antibiotics
   4226..4814    +  rep_origin     ori: high-copy-number ColE1/pMB1/pBR322/pUC origin of replication
   4997..5089    +  CDS            lacI (fragment): lac repressor; lacI; The lac repressor binds to the lac operator to inhibit transcription in E. coli. This inhibition can be relieved by adding lactose or isopropyl-β-D-thiogalactopyranoside (IPTG).
   5102..5123    +  protein_bind   CAP binding site: CAP binding activates transcription in the presence of cAMP. E. coli catabolite activator protein
   5138..5168    +  promoter       lac promoter: promoter for the E. coli lac operon
   5176..5192    +  protein_bind   lac operator: The lac repressor binds to the lac operator to inhibit transcription in E. coli. This inhibition can be relieved by adding lactose or isopropyl-β-D-thiogalactopyranoside (IPTG). lac repressor encoded by lacI
   5262..5278    +  promoter       tet promoter (fragment): E. coli promoter for tetracycline efflux protein gene
   5288..5313    -  CDS            bla(M) (fragment): β-lactamase lacking the signal sequence; bla(M); allows cytosolic expression of β-lactamase
   5487..5866    +  enhancer       CMV enhancer: human cytomegalovirus immediate early enhancer
   5868..6067    +  promoter       CMV promoter: human cytomegalovirus (CMV) immediate early promoter
   6135..6173    +  misc_feature   Ad SA (fragment): adenovirus major late transcript splice acceptor (Friedrich and Soriano, 1991)
   6206..6415    -  CDS            PTP (fragment): TERM_ADE02 - Experimental evidence at protein level: Swiss-Prot protein existence level 1. Protein covalently bound to the viral DNA that acts as a primer for viral genomic replication by DNA strand displacement. Assembles on the viral origin of replication in an initiation complex with viral polymerase, DBP, host NFIA and host POU2F1/OCT1. During initiation, the polymerase covalently couples the first dCTP with Ser- 580 of pTP. The terminal protein stimulates the template activity over 20 fold compared to protein-free templates. Neo-synthesized viral genomes are linked to two preterminal prot
   6446..6535    +  intron         chimeric intron (fragment): chimera between introns from adenovirus and immunoglobulin heavy chain genes
   6554..6600    +  CDS            IgH signal sequence (fragment): signal sequence from the mouse immunoglobulin heavy chain variable region
   6631..6948    +  CDS            F2R (fragment): PAR1_HUMAN - Also known as CF2R, PAR1, TR. Experimental evidence at protein level: Swiss-Prot protein existence level 1. High affinity receptor for activated thrombin coupled to G proteins that stimulate phosphoinositide hydrolysis. May play a role in platelets activation and in vascular development. From Homo sapiens (Human).
   6931..553     +  CDS            Cd4 (fragment) (across the origin): CD4_RAT - Experimental evidence at protein level: Swiss-Prot protein existence level 1. Integral membrane glycoprotein that plays an essential role in the immune response and serves multiple functions in responses against both external and internal offenses. In T-cells, functions primarily as a coreceptor for MHC class II molecule:peptide complex. The antigens presented by class II peptides are derived from extracellular proteins while class I peptides are derived from cytosolic proteins. Interacts simultaneously with the T-cell receptor (TCR) and the MHC class II presented by antigen presenti
>Addgene plasmid #51863 | F2R-bio-His | depositor full sequence | sequence record 79756 | F2R-bio-His sequence 6956 bps
GTCGACCTCCATCACGGCCTATAAGAGTGAGGGGGAGTCAGCGGAGTTCTCCTTCCCACTCAACCTTGGA
GAGGAAAGCCTGCAGGGAGAGTTGAGATGGAAGGCAGAGAAGGCTCCTTCTTCCCAGTCCTGGATCACCT
TCTCCCTAAAGAACCAAAAGGTGTCTGTGCAGAAGTCTACTAGCAACCCCAAGTTCCAGCTGTCCGAAAC
GCTCCCACTCACCCTTCAGATACCCCAGGTCTCCCTTCAGTTTGCTGGTTCTGGCAACCTGACCCTGACT
CTGGACAGAGGGATACTGTATCAGGAAGTGAACCTGGTGGTGATGAAAGTGACTCAGCCCGACAGCAACA
CTTTGACCTGTGAGGTGATGGGACCCACCTCACCCAAGATGAGACTGATCTTGAAGCAGGAGAATCAGGA
GGCCAGGGTCTCCAGGCAGGAGAAAGTGATTCAAGTGCAGGCCCCTGAAGCAGGGGTGTGGCAATGTCTA
CTGAGTGAAGGTGAAGAGGTCAAGATGGACTCCAAGATCCAGGTTTTATCCAAAGGGTTGAATTCCGGCA
GCCTGCACCACATCCTGGACGCCCAGAAGATGCTGTGGAACCACAGGGACAGGAACCTGCCTCCTCTGGC
CCCTCTGGGCCCCCACCACCATCACCACCATTGAGTCTAGACACGTGATTAATTAAGGATCCCCCGACCT
CGACCTCTGGCTAATAAAGGAAATTTATTTTCATTGCAATAGTGTGTTGGAATTTTTTGTGTCTCTCACT
CGGAAGGACATATGGGAGGGCAAATCATTTGGTCGAGATCCCTCGGAGATCTCTAGCTAGAGGATCGATC
CCCGCCCCGGACGAACTAAACCTGACTACGACATCTCTGCCCCTTCTTCGCGGGGCAGTGCATGTAATCC
CTTCAGTTGGTTGGTACAACTTGCCAACTGGGCCCTGTTCCACATGTGACACGGGGGGGGACCAAACACA
AAGGGGTTCTCTGACTGTAGTTGACATCCTTATAAATGGATGTGCACATTTGCCAACACTGAGTGGCTTT
CATCCTGGAGCAGACTTTGCAGTCTGTGGACTGCAACACAACATTGCCTTTATGTGTAACTCTTGGCTGA
AGCTCTTACACCAATGCTGGGGGACATGTACCTCCCAGGGGCCCAGGAAGACTACGGGAGGCTACACCAA
CGTCAATCAGAGGGGCCTGTGTAGCTACCGATAAGCGGACCCTCAAGAGGGCATTAGCAATAGTGTTTAT
AAGGCCCCCTTGTTAACCCTAAACGGGTAGCATATGCTTCCCGGGTAGTAGTATATACTATCCAGACTAA
CCCTAATTCAATAGCATATGTTACCCAACGGGAAGCATATGCTATCGAATTAGGGTTAGTAAAAGGGTCC
TAAGGAACAGCGATATCTCCCACCCCATGAGCTGTCACGGTTTTATTTACATGGGGTCAGGATTCCACGA
GGGTAGTGAACCATTTTAGTCACAAGGGCAGTGGCTGAAGATCAAGGAGCGGGCAGTGAACTCTCCTGAA
TCTTCGCCTGCTTCTTCATTCTCCTTCGTTTAGCTAATAGAATAACTGCTGAGTTGTGAACAGTAAGGTG
TATGTGAGGTGCTCGAAAACAAGGTTTCAGGTGACGCCCCCAGAATAAAATTTGGACGGGGGGTTCAGTG
GTGGCATTGTGCTATGACACCAATATAACCCTCACAAACCCCTTGGGCAATAAATACTAGTGTAGGAATG
AAACATTCTGAATATCTTTAACAATAGAAATCCATGGGGTGGGGACAAGCCGTAAAGACTGGATGTCCAT
CTCACACGAATTTATGGCTATGGGCAACACATAATCCTAGTGCAATATGATACTGGGGTTATTAAGATGT
GTCCCAGGCAGGGACCAAGACAGGTGAACCATGTTGTTACACTCTATTTGTAACAAGGGGAAAGAGAGTG
GACGCCGACAGCAGCGGACTCCACTGGTTGTCTCTAACACCCCCGAAAATTAAACGGGGCTCCACGCCAA
TGGGGCCCATAAACAAAGACAAGTGGCCACTCTTTTTTTTGAAATTGTGGAGTGGGGGCACGCGTCAGCC
CCCACACGCCGCCCTGCGGTTTTGGACTGTAAAATAAGGGTGTAATAACTTGGCTGATTGTAACCCCGCT
AACCACTGCGGTCAAACCACTTGCCCACAAAACCACTAATGGCACCCCGGGGAATACCTGCATAAGTAGG
TGGGCGGGCCAAGATAGGGGCGCGATTGCTGCGATCTGGAGGACAAATTACACACACTTGCGCCTGAGCG
CCAAGCACAGGGTTGTTGGTCCTCATATTCACGAGGTCGCTGAGAGCACGGTGGGCTAATGTTGCCATGG
GTAGCATATACTACCCAAATATCTGGATAGCATATGCTATCCTAATCTATATCTGGGTAGCATAGGCTAT
CCTAATCTATATCTGGGTAGCATATGCTATCCTAATCTATATCTGGGTAGTATATGCTATCCTAATTTAT
ATCTGGGTAGCATAGGCTATCCTAATCTATATCTGGGTAGCATATGCTATCCTAATCTATATCTGGGTAG
TATATGCTATCCTAATCTGTATCCGGGTAGCATATGCTATCCTAATAGAGATTAGGGTAGTATATGCTAT
CCTAATTTATATCTGGGTAGCATATACTACCCAAATATCTGGATAGCATATGCTATCCTAATCTATATCT
GGGTAGCATATGCTATCCTAATCTATATCTGGGTAGCATAGGCTATCCTAATCTATATCTGGGTAGCATA
TGCTATCCTAATCTATATCTGGGTAGTATATGCTATCCTAATTTATATCTGGGTAGCATAGGCTATCCTA
ATCTATATCTGGGTAGCATATGCTATCCTAATCTATATCTGGGTAGTATATGCTATCCTAATCTGTATCC
GGGTAGCATATGCTATCCTCATGATAAGCTGTCAAACATGAGAATTTTCTTGAAGACGAAAGGGCCTCGT
GATACGCCTATTTTTATAGGTTAATGTCATGATAATAATGGTTTCTTAGACGTCAGGTGGCACTTTTCGG
GGAAATGTGCGCGGAACCCCTATTTGTTTATTTTTCTAAATACATTCAAATATGTATCCGCTCATGAGAC
AATAACCCTGATAAATGCTTCAATAATATTGAAAAAGGAAGAGTATGAGTATTCAACATTTCCGTGTCGC
CCTTATTCCCTTTTTTGCGGCATTTTGCCTTCCTGTTTTTGCTCACCCAGAAACGCTGGTGAAAGTAAAA
GATGCTGAAGATCAGTTGGGTGCACGAGTGGGTTACATCGAACTGGATCTCAACAGCGGTAAGATCCTTG
AGAGTTTTCGCCCCGAAGAACGTTTTCCAATGATGAGCACTTTTAAAGTTCTGCTATGTGGCGCGGTATT
ATCCCGTGTTGACGCCGGGCAAGAGCAACTCGGTCGCCGCATACACTATTCTCAGAATGACTTGGTTGAG
TACTCACCAGTCACAGAAAAGCATCTTACGGATGGCATGACAGTAAGAGAATTATGCAGTGCTGCCATAA
CCATGAGTGATAACACTGCGGCCAACTTACTTCTGACAACGATCGGAGGACCGAAGGAGCTAACCGCTTT
TTTGCACAACATGGGGGATCATGTAACTCGCCTTGATCGTTGGGAACCGGAGCTGAATGAAGCCATACCA
AACGACGAGCGTGACACCACGATGCCTGCAGCAATGGCAACAACGTTGCGCAAACTATTAACTGGCGAAC
TACTTACTCTAGCTTCCCGGCAACAATTAATAGACTGGATGGAGGCGGATAAAGTTGCAGGACCACTTCT
GCGCTCGGCCCTTCCGGCTGGCTGGTTTATTGCTGATAAATCTGGAGCCGGTGAGCGTGGGTCTCGCGGT
ATCATTGCAGCACTGGGGCCAGATGGTAAGCCCTCCCGTATCGTAGTTATCTACACGACGGGGAGTCAGG
CAACTATGGATGAACGAAATAGACAGATCGCTGAGATAGGTGCCTCACTGATTAAGCATTGGTAACTGTC
AGACCAAGTTTACTCATATATACTTTAGATTGATTTAAAACTTCATTTTTAATTTAAAAGGATCTAGGTG
AAGATCCTTTTTGATAATCTCATGACCAAAATCCCTTAACGTGAGTTTTCGTTCCACTGAGCGTCAGACC
CCGTAGAAAAGATCAAAGGATCTTCTTGAGATCCTTTTTTTCTGCGCGTAATCTGCTGCTTGCAAACAAA
AAAACCACCGCTACCAGCGGTGGTTTGTTTGCCGGATCAAGAGCTACCAACTCTTTTTCCGAAGGTAACT
GGCTTCAGCAGAGCGCAGATACCAAATACTGTTCTTCTAGTGTAGCCGTAGTTAGGCCACCACTTCAAGA
ACTCTGTAGCACCGCCTACATACCTCGCTCTGCTAATCCTGTTACCAGTGGCTGCTGCCAGTGGCGATAA
GTCGTGTCTTACCGGGTTGGACTCAAGACGATAGTTACCGGATAAGGCGCAGCGGTCGGGCTGAACGGGG
GGTTCGTGCACACAGCCCAGCTTGGAGCGAACGACCTACACCGAACTGAGATACCTACAGCGTGAGCTAT
GAGAAAGCGCCACGCTTCCCGAAGGGAGAAAGGCGGACAGGTATCCGGTAAGCGGCAGGGTCGGAACAGG
AGAGCGCACGAGGGAGCTTCCAGGGGGAAACGCCTGGTATCTTTATAGTCCTGTCGGGTTTCGCCACCTC
TGACTTGAGCGTCGATTTTTGTGATGCTCGTCAGGGGGGCGGAGCCTATGGAAAAACGCCAGCAACGCGG
CCTTTTTACGGTTCCTGGCCTTTTGCTGGCCTTTTGCTCACATGTTCTTTCCTGCGTTATCCCCTGATTC
TGTGGATAACCGTATTACCGCCTTTGAGTGAGCTGATACCGCTCGCCGCAGCCGAACGACCGAGCGCAGC
GAGTCAGTGAGCGAGGAAGCGGAAGAGCGCCCAATACGCAAACCGCCTCTCCCCGCGCGTTGGCCGATTC
ATTAATGCAGCTGGCACGACAGGTTTCCCGACTGGAAAGCGGGCAGTGAGCGCAACGCAATTAATGTGAG
TTAGCTCACTCATTAGGCACCCCAGGCTTTACACTTTATGCTTCCGGCTCGTATGTTGTGTGGAATTGTG
AGCGGATAACAATTTCACACAGGAAACAGCTATGACCATGATTACGCCAAGCTCTAGCTAGAGGTCGACC
AATTCTCATGTTTGACAGCTTATCATCGCAGATCCGGGCAACGTTGTTGCCATTGCTGCAGGCGCAGAAC
TGGTAGGTATGGAAGATCTATACATTGAATCAATATTGGCAATTAGCCATATTAGTCATTGGTTATATAG
CATAAATCAATATTGGCTATTGGCCATTGCATACGTTGTATCTATATCATAATATGTACATTTATATTGG
CTCATGTCCAATATGACCGCCATGTTGACATTGATTATTGACTAGTTATTAATAGTAATCAATTACGGGG
TCATTAGTTCATAGCCCATATATGGAGTTCCGCGTTACATAACTTACGGTAAATGGCCCGCCTGGCTGAC
CGCCCAACGACCCCCGCCCATTGACGTCAATAATGACGTATGTTCCCATAGTAACGCCAATAGGGACTTT
CCATTGACGTCAATGGGTGGAGTATTTACGGTAAACTGCCCACTTGGCAGTACATCAAGTGTATCATATG
CCAAGTCCGCCCCCTATTGACGTCAATGACGGTAAATGGCCCGCCTGGCATTATGCCCAGTACATGACCT
TACGGGACTTTCCTACTTGGCAGTACATCTACGTATTAGTCATCGCTATTACCATGGTGATGCGGTTTTG
GCAGTACACCAATGGGCGTGGATAGCGGTTTGACTCACGGGGATTTCCAAGTCTCCACCCCATTGACGTC
AATGGGAGTTTGTTTTGGCACCAAAATCAACGGGACTTTCCAAAATGTCGTAATAACCCCGCCCCGTTGA
CGCAAATGGGCGGTAGGCGTGTACGGTGGGAGGTCTATATAAGCAGAGCTCGTTTAGTGAACCGTCAGAT
CCTCACTCTCTTCCGCATCGCTGTCTGCGAGGGCCAGCTGTTGGGCTCGCGGTTGAGGACAAACTCTTCG
CGGTCTTTCCAGTACTCTTGGATCGGAAACCCGTCGGCCTCCGAACGGTACTCCGCCACCGAGGGACCTG
AGCGAGTCCGCATCGACCGGATCGGAAAACCTCTCGAGAAAGGCGTCTAACCAGTCACAGTCGCAAGGTA
GGCTGAGCACCGTGGCGGGCGGCAGCGGGTGGCGGTCGGGGTTGTTTCTGGCGGAGGTGCTGCTGATGAT
GTAATTAAAGTAGGCGGTCTTGAGACGGCGGATGGTCGAGGTGAGGTGTGGCAGGCTTGAGATCCAGCTG
TTGGGGTGAGTACTCCCTCTCAAAAGCGGGCATTACTTCTGCGCTAAGATTGTCAGTTTCCAAAAACGAG
GAGGATTTGATATTCACCTGGCCCGATCTGGCCATACACTTGAGTGACAATGACATCCACTTTGCCTTTC
TCTCCACAGGTGTCCACTCCCAGGTCCAAGTTTAAACTGCGGCCGCCACCATGGGACCTCGGAGACTGCT
GCTGGTCGCCGCCTGCTTTAGCCTGTGCGGCCCTCTGCTGTCTGCCCGGACCAGAGCCAGAAGGCCCGAG
AGCAAGGCCACCAACGCCACCCTGGACCCCAGAAGCTTCCTGCTGCGGAACCCCAACGACAAGTACGAGC
CCTTCTGGGAGGACGAGGAAAAGAACGAGAGCGGCCTGACCGAGTACCGGCTGGTGTCCATCAACAAGAG
CAGCCCCCTGCAGAAGCAGCTGCCCGCCTTCATCAGCGAGGACGCCAGCGGCTACCTGACCAGCAGCTGG
CTGACCCTGTTCGTGCCCGGCGCGCC
