>Addgene plasmid #51863 | F2R-bio-His | addgene partial sequence | sequence record 94648 | pMT2-F 5'-TTGCCTTTCTCTCCACAGGT-3'
ACTGCGGCCGCCACCATGGGACCTCGGAGACTGCTGCTGGTCGCCGCCTGCTTTAGCCTGTGCGGCCCTC
TGCTGTCTGCCCGGACCAGAGCCAGAAGGCCCGAGAGCAAGGCCACCAACGCCACCCTGGACCCCAGAAG
CTTCCTGCTGCGGAACCCCAACGACAAGTACGAGCCCTTCTGGGAGGACGAGGAAAAGAACGAGAGCGGC
CTGACCGAGTACCGGCTGGTGTCCATCAACAAGAGCAGCCCCCTGCAGAAGCAGCTGCCCGCCTTCATCA
GCGAGGACGCCAGCGGCTACCTGACCAGCAGCTGGCTGACCCTGTTCGTGCCCGGCGCGCCGTCGACCTC
CATCACGGCCTATAAGAGTGAGGGGGAGTCAGCGGAGTTCTCCTTCCCACTCAACCTTGGAGAGGAAAGC
CTGCAGGGAGAGTTGAGATGGAAGGCAGAGAAGGCTCCTTCTTCCCAGTCCTGGATCACCTTCTCCCTAA
AGAACCAAAAGGTGTCTGTGCAGAAGTCTACTAGCAACCCCAAGTTCCAGCTGTCCGAAACGCTCCCACT
CACCCTTCAGATACCCCAGGTCTCCCTTCAGTTTGCTGGTTCTGGCAACCTGACCCTGACTCTGGACAGA
GGGATACTGTATCAGGAAGTGAACCTGGTGGTGATGAAAGTGACTCAGCCCGACAGCAACACTTTGACCT
GTGAGGTGATGGGACCCACCTCACCCAAGATGAGACTGATCTTGAAGCAGGAGAATCAGGAGGCCAGGGT
CTCCAGGCAGGAGAAAGTGATTCAAGTGCAGGCCCCTGAAGCAGGGGTGTGGCAATGTCTACTGAGTGAA
GGTGAAGAGGTCAAGATGGACTCCAAGATCCAGGTTT
