>Addgene plasmid #51863 | F2R-bio-His | addgene partial sequence | sequence record 94850 | rb_glob_PA_term-R 5'-CCCATATGTCCTTCCGAGTG-3'
ATAAATTTCCTTTATTAGCCAGAGGTCGAGGTCGGGGGATCCTTAATTAATCACGTGTCTAGACTCAATG
GTGGTGATGGTGGTGGGGGCCCAGAGGGGCCAGAGGAGGCAGGTTCCTGTCCCTGTGGTTCCACAGCATC
TTCTGGGCGTCCAGGATGTGGTGCAGGCTGCCGGAATTCAACCCTTTGGATAAAACCTGGATCTTGGAGT
CCATCTTGACCTCTTCACCTTCACTCAGTAGACATTGCCACACCCCTGCTTCAGGGGCCTGCACTTGAAT
CACTTTCTCCTGCCTGGAGACCCTGGCCTCCTGATTCTCCTGCTTCAAGATCAGTCTCATCTTGGGTGAG
GTGGGTCCCATCACCTCACAGGTCAAAGTGTTGCTGTCGGGCTGAGTCACTTTCATCACCACCAGGTTCA
CTTCCTGATACAGTATCCCTCTGTCCAGAGTCAGGGTCAGGTTGCCAGAACCAGCAAACTGAAGGGAGAC
CTGGGGTATCTGAAGGGTGAGTGGGAGCGTTTCGGACAGCTGGAACTTGGGGTTGCTAGTAGACTTCTGC
ACAGACACCTTTTGGTTCTTTAGGGAGAAGGTGATCCAGGACTGGGAAGAAGGAGCCTTCTCTGCCTTCC
ATCTCAACTCTCCCTGCAGGCTTTCCTCTCCAAGGTTGAGTGGGAAGGAGAACTCCGCTGACTCCCCCTC
ACTCTTATAGGCCGTGATGGAGGTCGACGGCGCGCCGGGCACGAACAGGGTCAGCCAGCTGCTGGTCAGG
TAGCCGCTGGCGTCCTCGCTGATGAAGGCGGGCAGCTGCTTCTGCA
